Addgene plasmid #205151: Lenti-UbC-LARGE1-EF1a-BSD
Purpose: Express UbC-driven LARGE1 and EF-1a driven BSD
Depositing lab: Monkol Lek. Depositing organization: Yale University.
Backbone
  Vector backbone: lentiCas9-Blast
  Backbone manufacturer: Feng Zhang
  Backbone size w/o insert (bp): 9813
  Total vector size (bp): 12084
  Vector type: Mammalian Expression, Lentiviral
  Selectable markers: Blasticidin
Growth in bacteria
  Bacterial resistance: Ampicillin, 100 μg/mL
  Growth temperature: 37°C
  Growth strain: NEB Stable
  Copy number: High Copy
Gene/Insert
  Gene/Insert name: LARGE xylosyl- and glucuronyltransferase 1 (alt name: LARGE1)
  Species: H. sapiens (human)
  Insert size (bp): 2271
  GenBank ID: NM_004737
  Entrez Gene: LARGE1 (a.k.a. LARGE, MDC1D, MDDGA6, MDDGB6)
  Promoter: UbC
  Cloning method: Gibson Cloning
  Sequencing primers: 5′ cgcggttcttgtttgtggat
Terms and licenses: Academic/Nonprofit Terms; Industry Terms: Not Available to Industry
How to cite: Lenti-UbC-LARGE1-EF1a-BSD was a gift from Monkol Lek (Addgene plasmid # 205151 ; http://n2t.net/addgene:205151 ; RRID:Addgene_205151)
