[The description below was written by a language model from this plasmid's Addgene catalogue record and pLannotate feature annotations shown in this document.]
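Description:
Lenti-UbC-LARGE1-EF1a-BSD is a 12,084 bp lentiviral mammalian expression plasmid built by Gibson cloning on the lentiCas9-Blast backbone. It is propagated in E. coli through a high-copy ColE1/pUC-type origin with ampicillin selection (AmpR under its own bla promoter). The backbone also retains an f1 origin and an SV40 promoter/ori–EM7–BleoR cassette with an SV40 poly(A) signal, lying outside the viral genome.

The transfer-vector portion begins with a CMV enhancer/promoter fused to a truncated HIV-1 5' LTR, an arrangement that drives genomic RNA production in packaging cells. This is followed by the Ψ packaging signal with a partial gag sequence, the Rev response element for nuclear export of the unspliced RNA, and the cPPT/CTS, which aids nuclear import of the reverse-transcribed genome. Two independent expression units follow in the same orientation. First, the human ubiquitin C promoter drives the human LARGE1 coding sequence (about 2.3 kb), which encodes a bifunctional xylosyl- and glucuronyltransferase involved in glycosylation of alpha-dystroglycan, a modification needed for binding of extracellular matrix ligands such as laminin. Second, the EF-1α core promoter with its intron A drives blasticidin S deaminase, allowing blasticidin selection of transduced cells. A WPRE downstream of BSD enhances transcript stability and expression. The cassette ends in the 3' LTR region, which spans the sequence origin, followed by a bGH poly(A) signal. No epitope tag or reporter is annotated on LARGE1.

The construct is intended for producing lentivirus to stably express LARGE1 in mammalian cells. The record does not specify a particular experimental application beyond this.
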