Features (pLannotate 1.2.2; 36 found; start..end, strand, type, name):
    119..299     +  LTR            5' LTR (truncated): truncated 5' long terminal repeat (LTR) from HIV-1
    331..555     +  polyA_signal   bGH poly(A) signal: bovine growth hormone polyadenylation signal
    559..580     +  promoter       SV40 promoter (fragment): SV40 enhancer and early promoter
    601..1029    +  rep_origin     f1 ori (sequence partly withheld): f1 bacteriophage origin of replication; arrow indicates direction of (+) strand synthesis
   1056..1127    +  promoter       SV40 promoter (fragment): SV40 enhancer and early promoter
   1128..1199    +  promoter       SV40 promoter (fragment): SV40 enhancer and early promoter
   1203..1337    +  rep_origin     SV40 ori: SV40 origin of replication
   1399..1446    +  promoter       EM7 promoter: synthetic bacterial promoter&nbsp
   1465..1839    +  CDS            BleoR: antibiotic-binding protein; Sh ble from Streptoalloteichus hindustanus; confers resistance to bleomycin, phleomycin, and Zeocin™
   1849..1974    +  CDS            ble (fragment): BLE_KLEPN - Experimental evidence at protein level: Swiss-Prot protein existence level 1. Binding protein with a strong affinity to the bleomycin family of antibiotics. Binds to CL990; an antimitotic-antibiotic compound. From Klebsiella pneumoniae.
   1969..2090    +  polyA_signal   SV40 poly(A) signal: SV40 polyadenylation signal
   2161..2183    -  protein_bind   lac operator (fragment): The lac repressor binds to the lac operator to inhibit transcription in E. coli. This inhibition can be relieved by adding lactose or isopropyl-β-D-thiogalactopyranoside (IPTG). lac repressor encoded by lacI
   2187..2217    -  promoter       lac promoter: promoter for the E. coli lac operon
   2232..2253    -  protein_bind   CAP binding site: CAP binding activates transcription in the presence of cAMP. E. coli catabolite activator protein
   2266..2358    -  CDS            lacI (fragment): lac repressor; lacI; The lac repressor binds to the lac operator to inhibit transcription in E. coli. This inhibition can be relieved by adding lactose or isopropyl-β-D-thiogalactopyranoside (IPTG).
   2541..3129    -  rep_origin     ori: high-copy-number ColE1/pMB1/pBR322/pUC origin of replication
   3300..4160    -  CDS            AmpR: β-lactamase; bla; confers resistance to ampicillin, carbenicillin, and related antibiotics
   4161..4265    -  promoter       AmpR promoter: bla
   4324..4376    -  misc_feature   bom (fragment): basis of mobility region from pBR322
   4531..4910    +  enhancer       CMV enhancer: human cytomegalovirus immediate early enhancer
   4911..5110    +  promoter       CMV promoter: human cytomegalovirus (CMV) immediate early promoter
   5128..5308    +  LTR            5' LTR (truncated): truncated 5' long terminal repeat (LTR) from HIV-1
   5355..5480    +  misc_feature   HIV-1 Ψ: packaging signal of human immunodeficiency virus type 1
   5464..5827    +  CDS            HIV-1 gag (fragment): gag protein from human immunodeficiency virus 1; gag
   5973..6206    +  misc_feature   RRE: The Rev response element (RRE) of HIV-1 allows for Rev-dependent mRNA export from the nucleus to the cytoplasm.
   6583..6683    +  CDS            Rev (fragment): human immunodeficiency virus 1 (HIV-1) Rev protein; rev; enhances nuclear export of unspliced and incompletely spliced viral mRNAs
   6733..6850    +  misc_feature   cPPT/CTS: central polypurine tract and central termination sequence of HIV-1
   6900..7299    +  promoter       UbC promoter: human ubiquitin C promoter
   7312..9579    +  CDS            LARGE1: LARG1_HUMAN - Also known as KIAA0609, LARGE. Experimental evidence at protein level: Swiss-Prot protein existence level 1. Bifunctional glycosyltransferase with both xylosyltransferase and beta-1,3-glucuronyltransferase activities involved in the biosynthesis of the phosphorylated O-mannosyl trisaccharide (N- acetylgalactosamine-beta-3-N-acetylglucosamine-beta-4-(phosphate- 6-)mannose), a carbohydrate structure present in alpha-dystroglycan (DAG1) (PubMed:22223806). Phosphorylated O-mannosyl trisaccharid is required for binding laminin G-like domain-containing extracellular proteins with high
   9628..9839    +  promoter       EF-1α core promoter: core promoter for human elongation factor EF-1α
   9840..10778   +  intron         EF-1α intron A: intron upstream of the start codon of human EF-1α
  10800..11198   +  CDS            BSD: blasticidin S deaminase; Aspergillus terreus BSD; confers resistance to blasticidin
  11199..11220   +  misc_feature   MCS (fragment): pBluescript multiple cloning site
  11223..11811   +  misc_feature   WPRE: woodchuck hepatitis virus posttranscriptional regulatory element
  11862..11881   +  misc_feature   cPPT/CTS (fragment): central polypurine tract and central termination sequence of HIV-1
  11883..111     +  LTR            5' LTR (fragment) (across the origin): 5' long terminal repeat (LTR) from HIV-1
>Addgene plasmid #205151 | Lenti-UbC-LARGE1-EF1a-BSD | addgene full sequence | sequence record 405996 | Addgene NGS Result
GTTACACCCTGTGAGCCTGCATGGGATGGATGACCCGGAGAGAGAAGTATTAGAGTGGAGGTTTGACAGC
CGCCTAGCATTTCATCACATGGCCCGAGAGCTGCATCCGGACTGTACTGGGTCTCTCTGGTTAGACCAGA
TCTGAGCCTGGGAGCTCTCTGGCTAACTAGGGAACCCACTGCTTAAGCCTCAATAAAGCTTGCCTTGAGT
GCTTCAAGTAGTGTGTGCCCGTCTGTTGTGTGACTCTGGTAACTAGAGATCCCTCAGACCCTTTTAGTCA
GTGTGGAAAATCTCTAGCAGGGCCCGTTTAAACCCGCTGATCAGCCTCGACTGTGCCTTCTAGTTGCCAG
CCATCTGTTGTTTGCCCCTCCCCCGTGCCTTCCTTGACCCTGGAAGGTGCCACTCCCACTGTCCTTTCCT
AATAAAATGAGGAAATTGCATCGCATTGTCTGAGTAGGTGTCATTCTATTCTGGGGGGTGGGGTGGGGCA
GGACAGCAAGGGGGAGGATTGGGAAGACAATAGCAGGCATGCTGGGGATGCGGTGGGCTCTATGGCTTCT
GAGGCGGAAAGAACCAGCTGGGGCTCTAGGGGGTATCCCC
[124 nt withheld, positions 601-724]
C
[91 nt withheld, positions 726-816]
A
[49 nt withheld, positions 818-866]
CCTTTGACGTTGGAGTCCACGTTCTTT
[37 nt withheld, positions 894-930]
ACCCTATCTCGGTCTATTCTTTTGATTTATAAGGGATTTTGCCGATTTCGGCCTATTGGTTAAAAAATGA
GCTGATTTAACAAAAATTTAACGCGAATTAATTCTGTGGAATGTGTGTCAGTTAGGGTGTGGAAAGTCCC
CAGGCTCCCCAGCAGGCAGAAGTATGCAAAGCATGCATCTCAATTAGTCAGCAACCAGGTGTGGAAAGTC
CCCAGGCTCCCCAGCAGGCAGAAGTATGCAAAGCATGCATCTCAATTAGTCAGCAACCATAGTCCCGCCC
CTAACTCCGCCCAGTTCCGCCCATTCTCCGCCCCATGGCTGACTAATTTTTTTTATTTATGCAGAGGCCG
AGGCCGCCTCTGCCTCTGAGCTATTCCAGAAGTAGTGAGGAGGCTTTTTTGGAGGCCTAGGCTTTTGCAA
AAAGCTCCCGGGAGCTTGTATATCCATTTTCGGATCTGATCAGCACGTGTTGACAATTAATCATCGGCAT
AGTATATCGGCATAGTATAATACGACAAGGTGAGGAACTAAACCATGGCCAAGTTGACCAGTGCCGTTCC
GGTGCTCACCGCGCGCGACGTCGCCGGAGCGGTCGAGTTCTGGACCGACCGGCTCGGGTTCTCCCGGGAC
TTCGTGGAGGACGACTTCGCCGGTGTGGTCCGGGACGACGTGACCCTGTTCATCAGCGCGGTCCAGGACC
AGGTGGTGCCGGACAACACCCTGGCCTGGGTGTGGGTGCGCGGCCTGGACGAGCTGTACGCCGAGTGGTC
GGAGGTCGTGTCCACGAACTTCCGGGACGCCTCCGGGCCGGCCATGACCGAGATCGGCGAGCAGCCGTGG
GGGCGGGAGTTCGCCCTGCGCGACCCGGCCGGCAACTGCGTGCACTTCGTGGCCGAGGAGCAGGACTGAC
ACGTGCTACGAGATTTCGATTCCACCGCCGCCTTCTATGAAAGGTTGGGCTTCGGAATCGTTTTCCGGGA
CGCCGGCTGGATGATCCTCCAGCGCGGGGATCTCATGCTGGAGTTCTTCGCCCACCCCAACTTGTTTATT
GCAGCTTATAATGGTTACAAATAAAGCAATAGCATCACAAATTTCACAAATAAAGCATTTTTTTCACTGC
ATTCTAGTTGTGGTTTGTCCAAACTCATCAATGTATCTTATCATGTCTGTATACCGTCGACCTCTAGCTA
GAGCTTGGCGTAATCATGGTCATAGCTGTTTCCTGTGTGAAATTGTTATCCGCTCACAATTCCACACAAC
ATACGAGCCGGAAGCATAAAGTGTAAAGCCTGGGGTGCCTAATGAGTGAGCTAACTCACATTAATTGCGT
TGCGCTCACTGCCCGCTTTCCAGTCGGGAAACCTGTCGTGCCAGCTGCATTAATGAATCGGCCAACGCGC
GGGGAGAGGCGGTTTGCGTATTGGGCGCTCTTCCGCTTCCTCGCTCACTGACTCGCTGCGCTCGGTCGTT
CGGCTGCGGCGAGCGGTATCAGCTCACTCAAAGGCGGTAATACGGTTATCCACAGAATCAGGGGATAACG
CAGGAAAGAACATGTGAGCAAAAGGCCAGCAAAAGGCCAGGAACCGTAAAAAGGCCGCGTTGCTGGCGTT
TTTCCATAGGCTCCGCCCCCCTGACGAGCATCACAAAAATCGACGCTCAAGTCAGAGGTGGCGAAACCCG
ACAGGACTATAAAGATACCAGGCGTTTCCCCCTGGAAGCTCCCTCGTGCGCTCTCCTGTTCCGACCCTGC
CGCTTACCGGATACCTGTCCGCCTTTCTCCCTTCGGGAAGCGTGGCGCTTTCTCATAGCTCACGCTGTAG
GTATCTCAGTTCGGTGTAGGTCGTTCGCTCCAAGCTGGGCTGTGTGCACGAACCCCCCGTTCAGCCCGAC
CGCTGCGCCTTATCCGGTAACTATCGTCTTGAGTCCAACCCGGTAAGACACGACTTATCGCCACTGGCAG
CAGCCACTGGTAACAGGATTAGCAGAGCGAGGTATGTAGGCGGTGCTACAGAGTTCTTGAAGTGGTGGCC
TAACTACGGCTACACTAGAAGAACAGTATTTGGTATCTGCGCTCTGCTGAAGCCAGTTACCTTCGGAAAA
AGAGTTGGTAGCTCTTGATCCGGCAAACAAACCACCGCTGGTAGCGGTGGTTTTTTTGTTTGCAAGCAGC
AGATTACGCGCAGAAAAAAAGGATCTCAAGAAGATCCTTTGATCTTTTCTACGGGGTCTGACGCTCAGTG
GAACGAAAACTCACGTTAAGGGATTTTGGTCATGAGATTATCAAAAAGGATCTTCACCTAGATCCTTTTA
AATTAAAAATGAAGTTTTAAATCAATCTAAAGTATATATGAGTAAACTTGGTCTGACAGTTACCAATGCT
TAATCAGTGAGGCACCTATCTCAGCGATCTGTCTATTTCGTTCATCCATAGTTGCCTGACTCCCCGTCGT
GTAGATAACTACGATACGGGAGGGCTTACCATCTGGCCCCAGTGCTGCAATGATACCGCGAGACCCACGC
TCACCGGCTCCAGATTTATCAGCAATAAACCAGCCAGCCGGAAGGGCCGAGCGCAGAAGTGGTCCTGCAA
CTTTATCCGCCTCCATCCAGTCTATTAATTGTTGCCGGGAAGCTAGAGTAAGTAGTTCGCCAGTTAATAG
TTTGCGCAACGTTGTTGCCATTGCTACAGGCATCGTGGTGTCACGCTCGTCGTTTGGTATGGCTTCATTC
AGCTCCGGTTCCCAACGATCAAGGCGAGTTACATGATCCCCCATGTTGTGCAAAAAAGCGGTTAGCTCCT
TCGGTCCTCCGATCGTTGTCAGAAGTAAGTTGGCCGCAGTGTTATCACTCATGGTTATGGCAGCACTGCA
TAATTCTCTTACTGTCATGCCATCCGTAAGATGCTTTTCTGTGACTGGTGAGTACTCAACCAAGTCATTC
TGAGAATAGTGTATGCGGCGACCGAGTTGCTCTTGCCCGGCGTCAATACGGGATAATACCGCGCCACATA
GCAGAACTTTAAAAGTGCTCATCATTGGAAAACGTTCTTCGGGGCGAAAACTCTCAAGGATCTTACCGCT
GTTGAGATCCAGTTCGATGTAACCCACTCGTGCACCCAACTGATCTTCAGCATCTTTTACTTTCACCAGC
GTTTCTGGGTGAGCAAAAACAGGAAGGCAAAATGCCGCAAAAAAGGGAATAAGGGCGACACGGAAATGTT
GAATACTCATACTCTTCCTTTTTCAATATTATTGAAGCATTTATCAGGGTTATTGTCTCATGAGCGGATA
CATATTTGAATGTATTTAGAAAAATAAACAAATAGGGGTTCCGCGCACATTTCCCCGAAAAGTGCCACCT
GACGTCGACGGATCGGGAGATCTCCCGATCCCCTATGGTGCACTCTCAGTACAATCTGCTCTGATGCCGC
ATAGTTAAGCCAGTATCTGCTCCCTGCTTGTGTGTTGGAGGTCGCTGAGTAGTGCGCGAGCAAAATTTAA
GCTACAACAAGGCAAGGCTTGACCGACAATTGCATGAAGAATCTGCTTAGGGTTAGGCGTTTTGCGCTGC
TTCGCGATGTACGGGCCAGATATACGCGTTGACATTGATTATTGACTAGTTATTAATAGTAATCAATTAC
GGGGTCATTAGTTCATAGCCCATATATGGAGTTCCGCGTTACATAACTTACGGTAAATGGCCCGCCTGGC
TGACCGCCCAACGACCCCCGCCCATTGACGTCAATAATGACGTATGTTCCCATAGTAACGCCAATAGGGA
CTTTCCATTGACGTCAATGGGTGGAGTATTTACGGTAAACTGCCCACTTGGCAGTACATCAAGTGTATCA
TATGCCAAGTACGCCCCCTATTGACGTCAATGACGGTAAATGGCCCGCCTGGCATTATGCCCAGTACATG
ACCTTATGGGACTTTCCTACTTGGCAGTACATCTACGTATTAGTCATCGCTATTACCATGGTGATGCGGT
TTTGGCAGTACATCAATGGGCGTGGATAGCGGTTTGACTCACGGGGATTTCCAAGTCTCCACCCCATTGA
CGTCAATGGGAGTTTGTTTTGGCACCAAAATCAACGGGACTTTCCAAAATGTCGTAACAACTCCGCCCCA
TTGACGCAAATGGGCGGTAGGCGTGTACGGTGGGAGGTCTATATAAGCAGCGCGTTTTGCCTGTACTGGG
TCTCTCTGGTTAGACCAGATCTGAGCCTGGGAGCTCTCTGGCTAACTAGGGAACCCACTGCTTAAGCCTC
AATAAAGCTTGCCTTGAGTGCTTCAAGTAGTGTGTGCCCGTCTGTTGTGTGACTCTGGTAACTAGAGATC
CCTCAGACCCTTTTAGTCAGTGTGGAAAATCTCTAGCAGTGGCGCCCGAACAGGGACTTGAAAGCGAAAG
GGAAACCAGAGGAGCTCTCTCGACGCAGGACTCGGCTTGCTGAAGCGCGCACGGCAAGAGGCGAGGGGCG
GCGACTGGTGAGTACGCCAAAAATTTTGACTAGCGGAGGCTAGAAGGAGAGAGATGGGTGCGAGAGCGTC
AGTATTAAGCGGGGGAGAATTAGATCGCGATGGGAAAAAATTCGGTTAAGGCCAGGGGGAAAGAAAAAAT
ATAAATTAAAACATATAGTATGGGCAAGCAGGGAGCTAGAACGATTCGCAGTTAATCCTGGCCTGTTAGA
AACATCAGAAGGCTGTAGACAAATACTGGGACAGCTACAACCATCCCTTCAGACAGGATCAGAAGAACTT
AGATCATTATATAATACAGTAGCAACCCTCTATTGTGTGCATCAAAGGATAGAGATAAAAGACACCAAGG
AAGCTTTAGACAAGATAGAGGAAGAGCAAAACAAAAGTAAGACCACCGCACAGCAAGCGGCCGCTGATCT
TCAGACCTGGAGGAGGAGATATGAGGGACAATTGGAGAAGTGAATTATATAAATATAAAGTAGTAAAAAT
TGAACCATTAGGAGTAGCACCCACCAAGGCAAAGAGAAGAGTGGTGCAGAGAGAAAAAAGAGCAGTGGGA
ATAGGAGCTTTGTTCCTTGGGTTCTTGGGAGCAGCAGGAAGCACTATGGGCGCAGCGTCAATGACGCTGA
CGGTACAGGCCAGACAATTATTGTCTGGTATAGTGCAGCAGCAGAACAATTTGCTGAGGGCTATTGAGGC
GCAACAGCATCTGTTGCAACTCACAGTCTGGGGCATCAAGCAGCTCCAGGCAAGAATCCTGGCTGTGGAA
AGATACCTAAAGGATCAACAGCTCCTGGGGATTTGGGGTTGCTCTGGAAAACTCATTTGCACCACTGCTG
TGCCTTGGAATGCTAGTTGGAGTAATAAATCTCTGGAACAGATTTGGAATCACACGACCTGGATGGAGTG
GGACAGAGAAATTAACAATTACACAAGCTTAATACACTCCTTAATTGAAGAATCGCAAAACCAGCAAGAA
AAGAATGAACAAGAATTATTGGAATTAGATAAATGGGCAAGTTTGTGGAATTGGTTTAACATAACAAATT
GGCTGTGGTATATAAAATTATTCATAATGATAGTAGGAGGCTTGGTAGGTTTAAGAATAGTTTTTGCTGT
ACTTTCTATAGTGAATAGAGTTAGGCAGGGATATTCACCATTATCGTTTCAGACCCACCTCCCAACCCCG
AGGGGACCCGACAGGCCCGAAGGAATAGAAGAAGAAGGTGGAGAGAGAGACAGAGACAGATCCATTCGAT
TAGTGAACGGATCGGCACTGCGTGCGCCAATTCTGCAGACAAATGGCAGTATTCATCCACAATTTTAAAA
GAAAAGGGGGGATTGGGGGGTACAGTGCAGGGGAAAGAATAGTAGACATAATAGCAACAGACATACAAAC
TAAAGAATTACAAAAACAAATTACAAAAATTCAAAATTTTCGGGTTTATTACAGGGACAGCAGAGATCCA
GTTTGGTTAATTAGCTAGCGGCCTCCGCGCCGGGTTTTGGCGCCTCCCGCGGGCGCCCCCCTCCTCACGG
CGAGCGCTGCCACGTCAGACGAAGGGCGCAGCGAGCGTCCTGATCCTTCCGCCCGGACGCTCAGGACAGC
GGCCCGCTGCTCATAAGACTCGGCCTTAGAACCCCAGTATCAGCAGAAGGACATTTTAGGACGGGACTTG
GGTGACTCTAGGGCACTGGTTTTCTTTCCAGAGAGCGGAACAGGCGAGGAAAAGTAGTCCCTTCTCGGCG
ATTCTGCGGAGGGATCTCCGTGGGGCGGTGAACGCCGATGATTATATAAGGACGCGCCGGGTGTGGCACA
GCTAGTTCCGTCGCAGCCGGGATTTGGGTCGCGGTTCTTGTTTGTGGATCGCTGTGATCGTCACTTGGTA
CCGGTTCTAGAATGCTGGGAATCTGCAGGGGGAGACGGAAATTCTTGGCTGCCTCGTTGAGTCTTCTCTG
CATCCCAGCCATCACCTGGATTTACCTGTTTTCTGGGAGCTTCGAAGATGGAAAGCCCGTGTCTCTGTCA
CCGCTGGAGTCCCAGGCACACAGCCCCAGGTACACGGCCTCCAGCCAGCGGGAGCGCGAGAGCCTGGAGG
TGCGCATGCGCGAGGTGGAGGAGGAGAACCGCGCCCTCCGCAGGCAGCTCAGCCTGGCCCAGGGCCGAGC
CCCATCCCATCGCCGAGGCAACCACTCCAAGACCTACTCCATGGAGGAGGGCACTGGAGACAGCGAGAAC
CTTCGGGCTGGCATCGTGGCAGGCAACAGCTCCGAGTGTGGGCAGCAGCCGGTCGTGGAGAAATGCGAGA
CAATCCACGTTGCTATTGTCTGCGCCGGATACAATGCCAGCCGGGATGTCGTCACCCTGGTCAAATCCGT
CCTGTTCCATAGACGGAACCCTCTGCACTTCCACCTTATTGCTGACTCCATTGCGGAGCAGATCCTGGCC
ACGCTCTTCCAGACCTGGATGGTGCCCGCTGTGCGTGTGGACTTCTACAATGCAGACGAGCTCAAGTCTG
AAGTTTCCTGGATCCCCAATAAACATTACTCTGGGATTTATGGTCTGATGAAGCTTGTCCTGACCAAGAC
TCTTCCTGCCAACCTGGAGAGAGTCATCGTCCTTGACACGGATATCACCTTTGCCACTGACATTGCAGAG
CTGTGGGCTGTGTTCCACAAGTTCAAAGGTCAGCAAGTCCTGGGCTTGGTGGAGAACCAGAGTGACTGGT
ACCTTGGAAACCTGTGGAAAAATCACCGCCCATGGCCAGCCCTTGGAAGAGGCTACAACACAGGGGTGAT
CCTGTTACTTCTGGATAAGCTGCGGAAGATGAAATGGGAGCAGATGTGGAGGCTGACCGCAGAGAGGGAG
CTCATGGGCATGCTCTCTACATCCTTAGCTGACCAGGATATTTTCAATGCCGTCATCAAACAAAACCCCT
TCCTTGTGTACCAGCTCCCCTGCTTCTGGAATGTGCAGCTGTCAGACCACACCCGCTCCGAGCAGTGCTA
CAGAGACGTGTCTGATCTAAAGGTCATTCACTGGAACTCCCCCAAGAAGCTCCGGGTGAAGAACAAGCAT
GTGGAGTTTTTTCGCAACCTCTACCTGACCTTCCTGGAGTATGACGGCAATCTTCTGAGGCGGGAACTGT
TTGGCTGCCCCAGTGAGGCTGATGTCAACAGTGAAAACCTCCAGAAGCAGCTGTCTGAGCTGGACGAGGA
CGACCTGTGCTATGAGTTCCGGCGAGAGCGCTTCACTGTCCACCGCACCCACCTGTACTTCCTGCACTAC
GAGTATGAGCCTGCAGCAGACAGCACGGACGTCACCCTGGTCGCTCAGCTGTCCATGGACAGGCTCCAGA
TGCTGGAGGCCATCTGCAAGCACTGGGAGGGGCCCATCAGCCTGGCCCTCTACCTGTCAGACGCCGAGGC
CCAGCAGTTCCTCCGCTACGCACAGGGCTCTGAGGTGCTTATGAGCCGCCACAACGTGGGCTACCACATC
GTGTACAAGGAGGGCCAGTTCTACCCCGTGAACCTGCTGCGCAACGTGGCCATGAAGCACATCAGCACTC
CCTACATGTTCCTGTCTGACATTGACTTCCTGCCCATGTATGGGCTCTATGAGTACCTCAGGAAGTCTGT
CATCCAGCTCGATCTTGCCAACACCAAGAAAGCAATGATTGTCCCCGCGTTCGAGACACTGCGCTACCGG
CTGTCCTTCCCCAAGTCAAAAGCGGAGTTGCTGTCAATGCTGGACATGGGGACCCTCTTCACATTCAGGT
ACCACGTCTGGACGAAAGGCCACGCACCCACAAACTTCGCCAAGTGGCGGACCGCCACCACGCCTTACCG
GGTTGAGTGGGAGGCCGATTTTGAGCCGTATGTTGTTGTGAGACGTGACTGCCCGGAGTACGACCGGAGG
TTTGTAGGCTTTGGCTGGAACAAAGTGGCTCATATCATGGAGCTGGATGTGCAGGAGTATGAGTTCATTG
TGCTGCCCAACGCCTACATGATCCACATGCCTCATGCCCCCAGCTTCGACATTACCAAGTTCCGTTCCAA
CAAGCAATACCGCATCTGTCTCAAAACCCTCAAGGAAGAGTTTCAGCAGGACATGTCCCGCCGCTACGGC
TTTGCTGCCCTGAAATATCTCACAGCCGAGAACAACAGCTAGGGATCCCCCGAAAAGTGCCACCTGACGG
CTCCGGTGCCCGTCAGTGGGCAGAGCGCACATCGCCCACAGTCCCCGAGAAGTTGGGGGGAGGGGTCGGC
AATTGATCCGGTGCCTAGAGAAGGTGGCGCGGGGTAAACTGGGAAAGTGATGTCGTGTACTGGCTCCGCC
TTTTTCCCGAGGGTGGGGGAGAACCGTATATAAGTGCAGTAGTCGCCGTGAACGTTCTTTTTCGCAACGG
GTTTGCCGCCAGAACACAGGTAAGTGCCGTGTGTGGTTCCCGCGGGCCTGGCCTCTTTACGGGTTATGGC
CCTTGCGTGCCTTGAATTACTTCCACCTGGCTGCAGTACGTGATTCTTGATCCCGAGCTTCGGGTTGGAA
GTGGGTGGGAGAGTTCGAGGCCTTGCGCTTAAGGAGCCCCTTCGCCTCGTGCTTGAGTTGAGGCCTGGCC
TGGGCGCTGGGGCCGCCGCGTGCGAATCTGGTGGCACCTTCGCGCCTGTCTCGCTGCTTTCGATAAGTCT
CTAGCCATTTAAAATTTTTGATGACCTGCTGCGACGCTTTTTTTCTGGCAAGATAGTCTTGTAAATGCGG
GCCAAGATCTGCACACTGGTATTTCGGTTTTTGGGGCCGCGGGCGGCGACGGGGCCCGTGCGTCCCAGCG
CACATGTTCGGCGAGGCGGGGCCTGCGAGCGCGGCCACCGAGAATCGGACGGGGGTAGTCTCAAGCTGGC
CGGCCTGCTCTGGTGCCTGGCCTCGCGCCGCCGTGTATCGCCCCGCCCTGGGCGGCAAGGCTGGCCCGGT
CGGCACCAGTTGCGTGAGCGGAAAGATGGCCGCTTCCCGGCCCTGCTGCAGGGAGCTCAAAATGGAGGAC
GCGGCGCTCGGGAGAGCGGGCGGGTGAGTCACCCACACAAAGGAAAAGGGCCTTTCCGTCCTCAGCCGTC
GCTTCATGTGACTCCACGGAGTACCGGGCGCCGTCCAGGCACCTCGATTAGTTCTCGAGCTTTTGGAGTA
CGTCGTCTTTAGGTTGGGGGGAGGGGTTTTATGCGATGGAGTTTCCCCACACTGAGTGGGTGGAGACTGA
AGTTAGGCCAGCTTGGCACTTGATGTAATTCTCCTTGGAATTTGCCCTTTTTGAGTTTGGATCTTGGTTC
ATTCTCAAGCCTCAGACAGTGGTTCAAAGTTTTTTTCTTCCATTTCAGGTGTCGTGACGTACGGCCACCA
TGGCCAAGCCTTTGTCTCAAGAAGAATCCACCCTCATTGAAAGAGCAACGGCTACAATCAACAGCATCCC
CATCTCTGAAGACTACAGCGTCGCCAGCGCAGCTCTCTCTAGCGACGGCCGCATCTTCACTGGTGTCAAT
GTATATCATTTTACTGGGGGACCTTGTGCAGAACTCGTGGTGCTGGGCACTGCTGCTGCTGCGGCAGCTG
GCAACCTGACTTGTATCGTCGCGATCGGAAATGAGAACAGGGGCATCTTGAGCCCCTGCGGACGGTGCCG
ACAGGTGCTTCTCGATCTGCATCCTGGGATCAAAGCCATAGTGAAGGACAGTGATGGACAGCCGACGGCA
GTTGGGATTCGTGAATTGCTGCCCTCTGGTTATGTGTGGGAGGGCTAAGAATTCGATATCAAGCTTATCG
GTAATCAACCTCTGGATTACAAAATTTGTGAAAGATTGACTGGTATTCTTAACTATGTTGCTCCTTTTAC
GCTATGTGGATACGCTGCTTTAATGCCTTTGTATCATGCTATTGCTTCCCGTATGGCTTTCATTTTCTCC
TCCTTGTATAAATCCTGGTTGCTGTCTCTTTATGAGGAGTTGTGGCCCGTTGTCAGGCAACGTGGCGTGG
TGTGCACTGTGTTTGCTGACGCAACCCCCACTGGTTGGGGCATTGCCACCACCTGTCAGCTCCTTTCCGG
GACTTTCGCTTTCCCCCTCCCTATTGCCACGGCGGAACTCATCGCCGCCTGCCTTGCCCGCTGCTGGACA
GGGGCTCGGCTGTTGGGCACTGACAATTCCGTGGTGTTGTCGGGGAAATCATCGTCCTTTCCTTGGCTGC
TCGCCTGTGTTGCCACCTGGATTCTGCGCGGGACGTCCTTCTGCTACGTCCCTTCGGCCCTCAATCCAGC
GGACCTTCCTTCCCGCGGCCTGCTGCCGGCTCTGCGGCCTCTTCCGCGTCTTCGCCTTCGCCCTCAGACG
AGTCGGATCTCCCTTTGGGCCGCCTCCCCGCGGTACCTTTAAGACCAATGACTTACAAGGCAGCTGTAGA
TCTTAGCCACTTTTTAAAAGAAAAGGGGGGACTGGAAGGGCTAATTCACTCCCAACGAAGACAAGATATC
CTTGATCTGTGGATCTACCACACACAAGGCTACTTCCCTGATTGGCAGAACTACACACCAGGGCCAGGGA
TCAGATATCCACTGACCTTTGGATGGTGCTACAAGCTAGTACCAGTTGAGCAAGAGAAGGTAGAAGAAGC
CAATGAAGGAGAGAACACCCGCTT
